Addgene plasmid #165139: Nsp14D-mCherry
Purpose: mammalian expression and localization
Depositing lab: Bruno Antonny. Publication: A comprehensive library of fluorescent constructs of SARS-CoV-2 proteins and their initial characterisation in different cell types. Miserey-Lenkei S, Trajkovic K, D'Ambrosio JM, Patel AJ, Copic A, Mathur P, Schauer K, Goud B, Albanese V, Gautier R, Subra M, Kovacs D, Barelli H, Antonny B. Biol Cell. 2021 Jul;113(7):311-328. doi: 10.1111/boc.202000158. Epub 2021 May 10. PubMed 33666950.
Backbone
  Vector backbone: pmCherryN1
  Backbone manufacturer: Clontech
  Backbone size w/o insert (bp): 4700
  Vector type: Mammalian Expression
  Selectable markers: Neomycin (select with G418)
Growth in bacteria
  Bacterial resistance: Kanamycin, 50 μg/mL
  Growth temperature: 37°C
  Growth strain: DH5alpha
  Copy number: High Copy
Gene/Insert
  Gene/Insert name: Nsp14D
  Species: codon optimized SARS-COV-2
  Insert size (bp): 1500
  Entrez Gene: ORF1ab (a.k.a. GU280_gp01)
  Promoter: CMV
  Tag / fusion protein: mCherry (C terminal on insert)
  Cloning method: Restriction Enzyme; 5′ cloning site NheI (unknown if destroyed); 3′ cloning site XhoI (unknown if destroyed)
  Sequencing primers: 5′ GTCGTAACAACTCCGCCC; 3′ CCTTGATGATGGCCATG
Resource information
  A portion of this plasmid was derived from a plasmid made by: Inserts were prepared by PCR with templates that have been published elsewhere: Gordon et al., 2020a.
Terms and licenses: Academic/Nonprofit Terms; Industry Terms: Not Available to Industry
Depositor comments: Please visit https://www.biorxiv.org/content/10.1101/2020.12.19.423586v1 for BioRxiv preprint. bioRxiv 2020.12.19.423586v1
How to cite: Nsp14D-mCherry was a gift from Bruno Antonny (Addgene plasmid # 165139 ; http://n2t.net/addgene:165139 ; RRID:Addgene_165139)
