[The description below was written by a language model from this plasmid's Addgene catalogue record and pLannotate feature annotations shown in this document.]
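Description:
Nsp14D-mCherry is a mammalian expression plasmid built on the Clontech pmCherryN1 backbone, designed to express a SARS-CoV-2 nonstructural protein as a red fluorescent fusion so its subcellular localization can be observed. The insert, listed as Nsp14D, is a codon-optimized segment of about 1.5 kb derived from the viral ORF1ab polyprotein and was cloned between NheI and XhoI sites. The record does not explain what the "D" suffix denotes. The automated annotation matches the insert to the replicase polyprotein as a whole, and the functional text it attaches (2'-O-methyltransferase) describes a different cleavage product of that polyprotein, so it should not be read as a description of this insert. Transcription is driven by the human CMV immediate early enhancer and promoter. The viral coding sequence runs through a short remnant of the multiple cloning site into mCherry, a monomeric, rapidly maturing red fluorescent protein, which places the tag at the C terminus of the viral protein. An SV40 polyadenylation signal terminates the transcript.

The backbone carries a high-copy ColE1/pUC-type origin for propagation in E. coli and an f1 phage origin. A single Tn5 aminoglycoside phosphotransferase gene (NeoR/KanR) sits behind tandem bacterial and SV40 early promoters and is followed by an HSV TK polyadenylation signal. It therefore provides kanamycin resistance in bacteria and G418 selection in mammalian cells. Short fragments annotated as ble, large T antigen and bGH poly(A) appear to be backbone remnants or partial matches rather than functional elements. Two sequence records are present: a full 6,227 nt sequencing result, and a 2,356 nt depositor sequence covering only the insert, linker and mCherry. The plasmid belongs to a library of fluorescently tagged SARS-CoV-2 proteins made for expression and localization studies in different cell types.
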