Features (pLannotate 1.2.2; 3 found; start..end, strand, type, name):
      8..1585    +  CDS            rep (fragment): R1AB_SARS2 - Experimental evidence at protein level: Swiss-Prot protein existence level 1. [2'-O-methyltransferase]: Methyltransferase that mediates mRNA cap 2'-O-ribose methylation to the 5'-cap structure of viral mRNAs. N7-methyl guanosine cap is a prerequisite for binding of nsp16. Therefore plays an essential role in viral mRNAs cap methylation which is essential to evade immune system. From Severe acute respiratory syndrome coronavirus 2 (2019-nCoV) (SARS-CoV-2).
   1586..1638    +  misc_feature   MCS: multiple cloning site
   1646..2356    +  CDS            mCherry: monomeric derivative of DsRed fluorescent protein (Shaner et al., 2004) mammalian codon-optimized
>Addgene plasmid #165139 | Nsp14D-mCherry | depositor full sequence | sequence record 322273 | Nsp14D-mCherry sequence 2356 bps
GTGTACGGTGGGAGGTCTATATAAGCAGAGCTGGTTTAGTGAACCGTCAGATCCGCTAGCCACCATGCAA
GCACCTACCCACCTTTCCGTAGATACGAAGTTCAAAACGGAAGGATTGTGTGTGGATATACCAGGGATAC
CAAAGGATATGACGTACCGAAGGCTGATTTCCATGATGGGTTTTAAGATGAATTACCAAGTTAATGGCTA
CCCCAACATGTTCATCACCAGGGAGGAGGCAATTAGACACGTAAGAGCCTGGATAGGCTTCGATGTTGAA
GGTTGCCATGCAACCCGGGAAGCCGTAGGCACAAACCTTCCGTTGCAGCTTGGCTTTTCCACGGGCGTCA
ACCTCGTTGCCGTACCGACTGGCTATGTTGACACGCCGAACAACACCGATTTCTCTCGCGTAAGTGCTAA
GCCTCCTCCGGGAGATCAATTCAAGCATCTTATACCTCTCATGTACAAGGGACTGCCGTGGAATGTAGTT
CGCATTAAGATCGTGCAGATGCTCTCCGATACTTTGAAAAATCTGAGCGACAGGGTGGTCTTCGTTCTGT
GGGCACATGGCTTCGAACTTACTTCTATGAAATACTTTGTAAAAATCGGGCCCGAGCGGACATGTTGTTT
GTGCGACCGACGAGCTACTTGTTTTAGCACAGCATCTGACACCTACGCATGCTGGCACCACAGTATAGGC
TTCGATTACGTCTACAATCCCTTTATGATAGACGTACAACAATGGGGCTTTACGGGTAACTTGCAGAGTA
ATCACGATCTTTACTGCCAAGTTCATGGGAACGCACACGTGGCCTCCTGCGATGCGATAATGACGAGGTG
CTTGGCCGTGCACGAGTGCTTTGTTAAGCGGGTCGATTGGACTATAGAGTATCCCATAATCGGTGACGAA
CTTAAAATTAATGCTGCATGCAGGAAAGTGCAGCACATGGTAGTAAAAGCAGCGCTCCTCGCGGATAAGT
TTCCTGTGCTCCACGATATCGGCAACCCTAAGGCCATTAAATGCGTCCCCCAAGCTGATGTAGAGTGGAA
ATTCTATGACGCTCAGCCATGTAGTGACAAAGCATACAAGATTGAAGAATTGTTTTATTCATATGCGACA
CACTCCGATAAGTTCACTGACGGAGTTTGTCTCTTTTGGAACTGTAATGTTGATAGGTATCCGGCGAATA
GCATAGTGTGTCGATTTGACACGCGCGTTCTCTCTAATTTGAACCTCCCTGGCTGCGACGGGGGGTCTTT
GTACGTAAACAAGCATGCATTTCATACCCCAGCTTTTGACAAATCCGCTTTCGTAAATCTGAAACAACTT
CCCTTCTTCTATTATTCAGATAGCCCTTGCGAATCTCACGGTAAGCAAGTGGTTAGTGACATTGACTATG
TACCACTTAAAAGTGCAACGTGCATTACACGATGCAATTTGGGGGGCGCGGTTTGCCGACACCATGCCAA
CGAATACAGATTGTACCTGGATGCATATAACATGATGATAAGTGCAGGGTTTAGTCTTTGGGTGTATAAG
CAGTTCGATACGTATAATCTCTGGAACACATTTACCCGATTGCAGCTCGAGCTCAAGCTTCGAATTCTGC
AGTCGACGGTACCGCGGGCCCGGGATCCCGCCACCATGGTGAGCAAGGGCGAGGAGGATAACATGGCCAT
CATCAAGGAGTTCATGCGCTTCAAGGTGCACATGGAGGGCTCCGTGAACGGCCACGAGTTCGAGATCGAG
GGCGAGGGCGAGGGCCGCCCCTACGAGGGCACCCAGACCGCCAAGCTGAAGGTGACCAAGGGTGGCCCCC
TGCCCTTCGCCTGGGACATCCTGTCCCCTCAGTTCATGTACGGCTCCAAGGCCTACGTGAAGCACCCCGC
CGACATCCCCGACTACTTGAAGCTGTCCTTCCCCGAGGGCTTCAAGTGGGAGCGCGTGATGAACTTCGAG
GACGGCGGCGTGGTGACCGTGACCCAGGACTCCTCCCTGCAGGACGGCGAGTTCATCTACAAGGTGAAGC
TGCGCGGCACCAACTTCCCCTCCGACGGCCCCGTAATGCAGAAGAAGACCATGGGCTGGGAGGCCTCCTC
CGAGCGGATGTACCCCGAGGACGGCGCCCTGAAGGGCGAGATCAAGCAGAGGCTGAAGCTGAAGGACGGC
GGCCACTACGACGCTGAGGTCAAGACCACCTACAAGGCCAAGAAGCCCGTGCAGCTGCCCGGCGCCTACA
ACGTCAACATCAAGTTGGACATCACCTCCCACAACGAGGACTACACCATCGTGGAACAGTACGAACGCGC
CGAGGGCCGCCACTCCACCGGCGGCATGGACGAGCTGTACAAGTAG
