Features (pLannotate 1.2.2; 15 found; start..end, strand, type, name):
      1..204     +  promoter       CMV promoter: human cytomegalovirus (CMV) immediate early promoter
    180..1757    +  CDS            rep (fragment): R1AB_SARS2 - Experimental evidence at protein level: Swiss-Prot protein existence level 1. [2'-O-methyltransferase]: Methyltransferase that mediates mRNA cap 2'-O-ribose methylation to the 5'-cap structure of viral mRNAs. N7-methyl guanosine cap is a prerequisite for binding of nsp16. Therefore plays an essential role in viral mRNAs cap methylation which is essential to evade immune system. From Severe acute respiratory syndrome coronavirus 2 (2019-nCoV) (SARS-CoV-2).
   1758..1810    +  misc_feature   MCS: multiple cloning site
   1818..2525    +  CDS            mCherry: mCherry is a basic (constitutively fluorescent) red fluorescent protein published in 2004, derived from Discosoma sp.. It is reported to be a very rapidly-maturing monomer with low acid sensitivity.
   2545..2628    +  CDS            large T antigen (fragment): large T antigen from SV40 (simian virus 40)
   2651..2772    +  polyA_signal   SV40 poly(A) signal: SV40 polyadenylation signal
   2806..3234    -  rep_origin     f1 ori (sequence partly withheld): f1 bacteriophage origin of replication; arrow indicates direction of (+) strand synthesis
   3261..3365    +  promoter       AmpR promoter: bla
   3367..3724    +  promoter       SV40 promoter: SV40 enhancer and early promoter
   3759..4553    +  CDS            NeoR/KanR: aminoglycoside phosphotransferase from Tn5; aph(3')-II (or nptII); confers resistance to neomycin, kanamycin, and G418 (Geneticin®)
   4574..4726    +  CDS            ble (fragment): BLE_KLEPN - Experimental evidence at protein level: Swiss-Prot protein existence level 1. Binding protein with a strong affinity to the bleomycin family of antibiotics. Binds to CL990; an antimitotic-antibiotic compound. From Klebsiella pneumoniae.
   4785..4832    +  polyA_signal   HSV TK poly(A) signal: herpes simplex virus thymidine kinase polyadenylation signal (Cole and Stacy, 1985)
   4923..4939    -  polyA_signal   bGH poly(A) signal (fragment): bovine growth hormone polyadenylation signal
   5161..5749    +  rep_origin     ori: high-copy-number ColE1/pMB1/pBR322/pUC origin of replication
   5924..6227    +  enhancer       CMV enhancer: human cytomegalovirus immediate early enhancer
>Addgene plasmid #165139 | Nsp14D-mCherry | addgene full sequence | sequence record 325635 | Addgene NGS Result
GTGATGCGGTTTTGGCAGTACATCAATGGGCGTGGATAGCGGTTTGACTCACGGGGATTTCCAAGTCTCC
ACCCCATTGACGTCAATGGGAGTTTGTTTTGGCACCAAAATCAACGGGACTTTCCAAAATGTCGTAACAA
CTCCGCCCCATTGACGCAAATGGGCGGTAGGCGTGTACGGTGGGAGGTCTATATAAGCAGAGCTGGTTTA
GTGAACCGTCAGATCCGCTAGCCACCATGCAAGCACCTACCCACCTTTCCGTAGATACGAAGTTCAAAAC
GGAAGGATTGTGTGTGGATATACCAGGGATACCAAAGGATATGACGTACCGAAGGCTGATTTCCATGATG
GGTTTTAAGATGAATTACCAAGTTAATGGCTACCCCAACATGTTCATCACCAGGGAGGAGGCAATTAGAC
ACGTAAGAGCCTGGATAGGCTTCGATGTTGAAGGTTGCCATGCAACCCGGGAAGCCGTAGGCACAAACCT
TCCGTTGCAGCTTGGCTTTTCCACGGGCGTCAACCTCGTTGCCGTACCGACTGGCTATGTTGACACGCCG
AACAACACCGATTTCTCTCGCGTAAGTGCTAAGCCTCCTCCGGGAGATCAATTCAAGCATCTTATACCTC
TCATGTACAAGGGACTGCCGTGGAATGTAGTTCGCATTAAGATCGTGCAGATGCTCTCCGATACTTTGAA
AAATCTGAGCGACAGGGTGGTCTTCGTTCTGTGGGCACATGGCTTCGAACTTACTTCTATGAAATACTTT
GTAAAAATCGGGCCCGAGCGGACATGTTGTTTGTGCGACCGACGAGCTACTTGTTTTAGCACAGCATCTG
ACACCTACGCATGCTGGCACCACAGTATAGGCTTCGATTACGTCTACAATCCCTTTATGATAGACGTACA
ACAATGGGGCTTTACGGGTAACTTGCAGAGTAATCACGATCTTTACTGCCAAGTTCATGGGAACGCACAC
GTGGCCTCCTGCGATGCGATAATGACGAGGTGCTTGGCCGTGCACGAGTGCTTTGTTAAGCGGGTCGATT
GGACTATAGAGTATCCCATAATCGGTGACGAACTTAAAATTAATGCTGCATGCAGGAAAGTGCAGCACAT
GGTAGTAAAAGCAGCGCTCCTCGCGGATAAGTTTCCTGTGCTCCACGATATCGGCAACCCTAAGGCCATT
AAATGCGTCCCCCAAGCTGATGTAGAGTGGAAATTCTATGACGCTCAGCCATGTAGTGACAAAGCATACA
AGATTGAAGAATTGTTTTATTCATATGCGACACACTCCGATAAGTTCACTGACGGAGTTTGTCTCTTTTG
GAACTGTAATGTTGATAGGTATCCGGCGAATAGCATAGTGTGTCGATTTGACACGCGCGTTCTCTCTAAT
TTGAACCTCCCTGGCTGCGACGGGGGGTCTTTGTACGTAAACAAGCATGCATTTCATACCCCAGCTTTTG
ACAAATCCGCTTTCGTAAATCTGAAACAACTTCCCTTCTTCTATTATTCAGATAGCCCTTGCGAATCTCA
CGGTAAGCAAGTGGTTAGTGACATTGACTATGTACCACTTAAAAGTGCAACGTGCATTACACGATGCAAT
TTGGGGGGCGCGGTTTGCCGACACCATGCCAACGAATACAGATTGTACCTGGATGCATATAACATGATGA
TAAGTGCAGGGTTTAGTCTTTGGGTGTATAAGCAGTTCGATACGTATAATCTCTGGAACACATTTACCCG
ATTGCAGCTCGAGCTCAAGCTTCGAATTCTGCAGTCGACGGTACCGCGGGCCCGGGATCCCGCCACCATG
GTGAGCAAGGGCGAGGAGGATAACATGGCCATCATCAAGGAGTTCATGCGCTTCAAGGTGCACATGGAGG
GCTCCGTGAACGGCCACGAGTTCGAGATCGAGGGCGAGGGCGAGGGCCGCCCCTACGAGGGCACCCAGAC
CGCCAAGCTGAAGGTGACCAAGGGTGGCCCCCTGCCCTTCGCCTGGGACATCCTGTCCCCTCAGTTCATG
TACGGCTCCAAGGCCTACGTGAAGCACCCCGCCGACATCCCCGACTACTTGAAGCTGTCCTTCCCCGAGG
GCTTCAAGTGGGAGCGCGTGATGAACTTCGAGGACGGCGGCGTGGTGACCGTGACCCAGGACTCCTCCCT
GCAGGACGGCGAGTTCATCTACAAGGTGAAGCTGCGCGGCACCAACTTCCCCTCCGACGGCCCCGTAATG
CAGAAGAAGACCATGGGCTGGGAGGCCTCCTCCGAGCGGATGTACCCCGAGGACGGCGCCCTGAAGGGCG
AGATCAAGCAGAGGCTGAAGCTGAAGGACGGCGGCCACTACGACGCTGAGGTCAAGACCACCTACAAGGC
CAAGAAGCCCGTGCAGCTGCCCGGCGCCTACAACGTCAACATCAAGTTGGACATCACCTCCCACAACGAG
GACTACACCATCGTGGAACAGTACGAACGCGCCGAGGGCCGCCACTCCACCGGCGGCATGGACGAGCTGT
ACAAGTAAAGCGGCCGCGACTCTAGATCATAATCAGCCATACCACATTTGTAGAGGTTTTACTTGCTTTA
AAAAACCTCCCACACCTCCCCCTGAACCTGAAACATAAAATGAATGCAATTGTTGTTGTTAACTTGTTTA
TTGCAGCTTATAATGGTTACAAATAAAGCAATAGCATCACAAATTTCACAAATAAAGCATTTTTTTCACT
GCATTCTAGTTGTGGTTTGTCCAAACTCATCAATGTATCTTAAGGCGTAAATTGTAAGCGTTAATATTTT
GTTAAAATTCGCGTTAAATTTTTGTTAAATCAGCTCATTTTTTAACCAATAGGCCGAAATCGGCAAAATC
CCTTATAAATCAAAAGAATAGACCGAGATAGGGT
[37 nt withheld, positions 2905-2941]
AAAGAACGTGGACTCCAACGTCAAAGG
[49 nt withheld, positions 2969-3017]
T
[91 nt withheld, positions 3019-3109]
G
[124 nt withheld, positions 3111-3234]
CAGGTGGCACTTTTCGGGGAAATGTGCGCGGAACCCCTATTTGTTTATTTTTCTAAATACATTCAAATAT
GTATCCGCTCATGAGACAATAACCCTGATAAATGCTTCAATAATATTGAAAAAGGAAGAGTCCTGAGGCG
GAAAGAACCAGCTGTGGAATGTGTGTCAGTTAGGGTGTGGAAAGTCCCCAGGCTCCCCAGCAGGCAGAAG
TATGCAAAGCATGCATCTCAATTAGTCAGCAACCAGGTGTGGAAAGTCCCCAGGCTCCCCAGCAGGCAGA
AGTATGCAAAGCATGCATCTCAATTAGTCAGCAACCATAGTCCCGCCCCTAACTCCGCCCATCCCGCCCC
TAACTCCGCCCAGTTCCGCCCATTCTCCGCCCCATGGCTGACTAATTTTTTTTATTTATGCAGAGGCCGA
GGCCGCCTCGGCCTCTGAGCTATTCCAGAAGTAGTGAGGAGGCTTTTTTGGAGGCCTAGGCTTTTGCAAA
GATCGATCAAGAGACAGGATGAGGATCGTTTCGCATGATTGAACAAGATGGATTGCACGCAGGTTCTCCG
GCCGCTTGGGTGGAGAGGCTATTCGGCTATGACTGGGCACAACAGACAATCGGCTGCTCTGATGCCGCCG
TGTTCCGGCTGTCAGCGCAGGGGCGCCCGGTTCTTTTTGTCAAGACCGACCTGTCCGGTGCCCTGAATGA
ACTGCAAGACGAGGCAGCGCGGCTATCGTGGCTGGCCACGACGGGCGTTCCTTGCGCAGCTGTGCTCGAC
GTTGTCACTGAAGCGGGAAGGGACTGGCTGCTATTGGGCGAAGTGCCGGGGCAGGATCTCCTGTCATCTC
ACCTTGCTCCTGCCGAGAAAGTATCCATCATGGCTGATGCAATGCGGCGGCTGCATACGCTTGATCCGGC
TACCTGCCCATTCGACCACCAAGCGAAACATCGCATCGAGCGAGCACGTACTCGGATGGAAGCCGGTCTT
GTCGATCAGGATGATCTGGACGAAGAGCATCAGGGGCTCGCGCCAGCCGAACTGTTCGCCAGGCTCAAGG
CGAGCATGCCCGACGGCGAGGATCTCGTCGTGACCCATGGCGATGCCTGCTTGCCGAATATCATGGTGGA
AAATGGCCGCTTTTCTGGATTCATCGACTGTGGCCGGCTGGGTGTGGCGGACCGCTATCAGGACATAGCG
TTGGCTACCCGTGATATTGCTGAAGAGCTTGGCGGCGAATGGGCTGACCGCTTCCTCGTGCTTTACGGTA
TCGCCGCTCCCGATTCGCAGCGCATCGCCTTCTATCGCCTTCTTGACGAGTTCTTCTGAGCGGGACTCTG
GGGTTCGAAATGACCGACCAAGCGACGCCCAACCTGCCATCACGAGATTTCGATTCCACCGCCGCCTTCT
ATGAAAGGTTGGGCTTCGGAATCGTTTTCCGGGACGCCGGCTGGATGATCCTCCAGCGCGGGGATCTCAT
GCTGGAGTTCTTCGCCCACCCTAGGGGGAGGCTAACTGAAACACGGAAGGAGACAATACCGGAAGGAACC
CGCGCTATGACGGCAATAAAAAGACAGAATAAAACGCACGGTGTTGGGTCGTTTGTTCATAAACGCGGGG
TTCGGTCCCAGGGCTGGCACTCTGTCGATACCCCACCGAGACCCCATTGGGGCCAATACGCCCGCGTTTC
TTCCTTTTCCCCACCCCACCCCCCAAGTTCGGGTGAAGGCCCAGGGCTCGCAGCCAACGTCGGGGCGGCA
GGCCCTGCCATAGCCTCAGGTTACTCATATATACTTTAGATTGATTTAAAACTTCATTTTTAATTTAAAA
GGATCTAGGTGAAGATCCTTTTTGATAATCTCATGACCAAAATCCCTTAACGTGAGTTTTCGTTCCACTG
AGCGTCAGACCCCGTAGAAAAGATCAAAGGATCTTCTTGAGATCCTTTTTTTCTGCGCGTAATCTGCTGC
TTGCAAACAAAAAAACCACCGCTACCAGCGGTGGTTTGTTTGCCGGATCAAGAGCTACCAACTCTTTTTC
CGAAGGTAACTGGCTTCAGCAGAGCGCAGATACCAAATACTGTTCTTCTAGTGTAGCCGTAGTTAGGCCA
CCACTTCAAGAACTCTGTAGCACCGCCTACATACCTCGCTCTGCTAATCCTGTTACCAGTGGCTGCTGCC
AGTGGCGATAAGTCGTGTCTTACCGGGTTGGACTCAAGACGATAGTTACCGGATAAGGCGCAGCGGTCGG
GCTGAACGGGGGGTTCGTGCACACAGCCCAGCTTGGAGCGAACGACCTACACCGAACTGAGATACCTACA
GCGTGAGCTATGAGAAAGCGCCACGCTTCCCGAAGGGAGAAAGGCGGACAGGTATCCGGTAAGCGGCAGG
GTCGGAACAGGAGAGCGCACGAGGGAGCTTCCAGGGGGAAACGCCTGGTATCTTTATAGTCCTGTCGGGT
TTCGCCACCTCTGACTTGAGCGTCGATTTTTGTGATGCTCGTCAGGGGGGCGGAGCCTATGGAAAAACGC
CAGCAACGCGGCCTTTTTACGGTTCCTGGCCTTTTGCTGGCCTTTTGCTCACATGTTCTTTCCTGCGTTA
TCCCCTGATTCTGTGGATAACCGTATTACCGCCATGCATTAGTTATTAATAGTAATCAATTACGGGGTCA
TTAGTTCATAGCCCATATATGGAGTTCCGCGTTACATAACTTACGGTAAATGGCCCGCCTGGCTGACCGC
CCAACGACCCCCGCCCATTGACGTCAATAATGACGTATGTTCCCATAGTAACGCCAATAGGGACTTTCCA
TTGACGTCAATGGGTGGAGTATTTACGGTAAACTGCCCACTTGGCAGTACATCAAGTGTATCATATGCCA
AGTACGCCCCCTATTGACGTCAATGACGGTAAATGGCCCGCCTGGCATTATGCCCAGTACATGACCTTAT
GGGACTTTCCTACTTGGCAGTACATCTACGTATTAGTCATCGCTATTACCATG
